>Addgene plasmid #159061 | pMSR:MSMEG_0406:Dendra | addgene full sequence | sequence record 315726 | Addgene NGS Result
TGATAGAGTTTGTCCTCCCTATCAGTGATAGATAGGCTTAAGGAGTAATACGACTCACTATAGGGAGAAG
GAGGCCATTATGAGCCACTACAAGAGCAATGTCCGTGATCAGGTATTCAACCTGTTCGAGGTTTTCGGTG
TGGACAAGGTGCTCGGCGCTGACAAGTTCAGCGACCTGGATGCCGACACCGCCCGCGAGATGCTCACCGA
GATCGCGCGCCTGGCCGAGGGCCCGATCGCCGAATCCTTCGTCGAGGGTGACCGCAATCCCCCGGTGTTC
GATCCCGAAACCCATACCGTCACGCTGCCCGAGGGCTTCAAGAAGTCGATGCGTGCGCTGTTCGACGGCG
GCTGGGACAAGGTCGGCCTCGCAGAGCACCTCGGCGGCATCCCGATGCCGCGTGCACTGCAGTGGGCCCT
GATCGAGCACATCCTCGGCGCCAACCCTGCGGCCTACATGTACGCCATGGGCCCGGGCATGAGCGAGATC
TTCTACAACAACGGCACCGACGAGCAGAAGAAGTGGGCCACCATCGCCGCCGAGCGCGGCTGGGGCGCCA
CCATGGTGCTGACCGAACCCGACGCGGGCTCCGACGTCGGCGCGGGCCGCACCAAGGCAGTTCAGCAGCC
TGACGGCACCTGGCACATCGAGGGTGTGAAGCGATTCATCACCTCGGCCGACTCCGACGACCTGTTCGAG
AACATCATGCACCTGGTGCTGGCCCGCCCCGAGGGCGCCGGACCGGGCACCAAGGGTCTGTCGCTGTTCT
TCGTGCCGAAGTTCCACTTCGACCACGAGACCGGTGAGATCGGTGAGCGCAACGGCGTTTTCGTCACCAA
CGTCGAGCACAAGATGGGCCTGAAGGTCTCGGCCACGTGTGAGCTGTCGCTGGGTCAGCACGGCATCCCC
GCCGTCGGCTGGCTGGTGGGCGAGGTGCACAACGGCATCGCGCAGATGTTCGACGTGATCGAGCAGGCGC
GAATGATGGTGGGTACCAAGGCCATCGCCACGCTGTCGACCGGTTACCTCAATGCGCTCGAGTACGCCAA
GGAGCGTGTCCAGGGCGCCGACATGACGCAGATGACCGACAAGACCGCACCGCGCGTGACCATCACGCAC
CACCCGGATGTGCGTCGCAGCCTGATGACCCAGAAGGCCTACGCCGAGGGTCTGCGTGCGATCTACCTGT
ACACCGCGACCTTCCAGGACGCCGAGGTGGCCCAGGCCGTGCACGGCGTCGACGGCGACCTCGCCGCACG
CGTCAACGATCTGCTGCTGCCGATCGTCAAGGGCTTCGGCTCGGAGACCGCCTACGCCAAGCTCACCGAG
AGCCTGCAGACCCTCGGTGGTTCCGGCTTCCTGCAGGACTACCCGATCGAGCAGTACATCCGCGACTCGA
AGATCGACTCGCTGTACGAGGGCACCACTGCCATCCAGGCGCAGGACTTCTTCTTCCGCAAGATCATCCG
TGACAAGGGTCAGGCACTGGCCTACGTCGCGGGCGAGATCGAGCAGTTCATCAAGAACGAGAACGGCAAC
GGCCGCCTGAAGACCGAGCGCGAACTGCTCGCCACCGCGCTCGCCGACGTCCAGGGCATGGCCGCTTCAC
TGACCGGCTACCTGATGGCCGCGCAGGAGGATGCCGCCTCGATCTACAAGGTGGGCCTCGGCTCGGTCCG
GTTCCTGATGGCGGTCGGCGATCTGCTGTCCGGCTGGCTGCTGGCACGCCAGGCCGCGGTGGCCATCGAG
AAGCTCGACGCAGGCGCCACCGGTGCCGACAAGTCCTTCTACGAGGGCAAGATCGCCGCGGCGTCGTTCT
TCGCCAAGAACATGCTGCCGCTGCTGACCAGCACGCGCCAGATCATCGAGAACCTCGACAACGACGTCAT
GGAGTTGGACGAGGCGGCGTTCAAGCTTGGTGCGGCCGCGGGCAACACGCCTGGCATCAATCTGATCAAG
GAGGACATGCGTGTCAAGGTGCATATGGAGGGCAACGTGAACGGTCACGCCTTCGTGATCGAGGGGGAGG
GTAAGGGTAAGCCTTACGAAGGGACCCAGACCGCCAACCTCACCGTCAAGGAGGGCGCCCCTCTCCCATT
CTCGTACGATATCCTCACTACCGCGGTGCATTACGGGAACCGCGTGTTCACCAAGTACCCCGAGGATATC
CCTGACTACTTCAAGCAGAGCTTCCCGGAGGGATACTCCTGGGAGCGGACGATGACCTTCGAAGACAAGG
GTATCTGTACGATCCGCAGCGACATCTCGCTGGAAGGGGACTGTTTCTTCCAGAACGTCCGTTTCAAGGG
GACCAACTTTCCGCCGAACGGCCCGGTCATGCAGAAGAAGACCCTCAAGTGGGAGCCGAGCACGGAGAAG
CTGCACGTTCGGGACGGCCTCCTGGTCGGCAACATCAACATGGCGCTGCTGCTGGAAGGCGGCGGCCACT
ACCTATGCGACTTCAAGACCACGTACAAAGCGAAGAAGGTCGTCCAGCTGCCCGACGCGCACTTCGTGGA
CCACCGCATCGAAATCCTGGGGAACGATTCGGACTACAACAAGGTCAAGTTGTACGAGCACGCTGTGGCA
CGCTATAGCCCGCTCCCGTCGCAGGTCTGGTTCGAAGGCGGCGGCGGGGAGAACCTGTATTTCCAGGACT
ACAAGGACGACGACGACAAGTGATTTAAATAACCCCTTGGGGCCTCTAAACGGGTCTTGAGGGGTTTTTT
GTTAACTAGCGTACGATCGAATTCCTGCAGCTCACGGTAACTGATGCCGTATTTGCAGTACCAGCGTACG
GCCCACAGAATGATGTCACGCTGAAAATGCCGGCCTTTGAATGGGTTCATGTGCAGCTCCATCAGCAAAA
GGGGATGATAAGTTTATCACCACCGACTATTTGCAACAGTGCCGTTGATCGTGCTATGATCGACTGATGT
CATCAGCGGTGGAGTGCAATGTCGTGCAATACGAATGGCGAAAAGCCGAGCTCATCGGTCAGCTTCTCAA
CCTTGGGGTTACCCCCGGCGGTGTGCTGCTGGTCCACAGCTCCTTCCGTAGCGTCCGGCCCCTCGAAGAT
GGGCCACTTGGACTGATCGAGGCCCTGCGTGCTACGCTGGGTCCGGGAGGGACGCTCGTCATGCCCTCGT
GGTCAGGTCTGGACGACGAGCCGTTCGATCCTGCCACGTCGCCCGTTACACCGGACCTTGGAGTTGTCTC
TGACACATTCTGGCGCCTGCCAAATGTAAAGCGCAGCGCCCATCCATTTGCCTTTGCGGCAGCGGGGCCA
CAGGCAGAGCAGATCATCTCTGATCCATTGCCCCTGCCACCTTACTCGCCTGCAAGCCCGGTCGCCCGTG
TCCATGAACTCGATGGGCAGGTACTTCTCCTCGGCGTGGGACACGATGCCAACACGACGCTGCATCTTGC
CGAGTTGATGGCAAAGGTTCCCTATGGGGTGCCGAGACACTGCACCATTCTTCAGGATGGCAAGTTGGTA
CGCGTCGATTATCTCGAGAATGACCACTGCTGTGAGCGCTTTGCCTTGGCGGACAGGTGGCTCAAGGAGA
AGAGCCTTCAGAAGGAAGGTCCAGTCGGTCATGCCTTTGCTCGGTTGATCCGCTCCCGCGACATTGTGGC
GACAGCCCTGGGTCAACTGGGCCGAGATCCGTTGATCTTCCTGCATCCGCCAGAGGCGGGATGCGAAGAA
TGCGATGCCGCTCGCCAGTCGATTGGCTGAGCTCATGAGCGGAGAACGAGATGACGTTGGAGGGGCAAGG
TCGCGCTGATTGCTGGGGCAACACGGGGGATCCACTAGTTCCATGAGCGTCAGACCCCGTAGAAAAGATC
AAAGGATCTTCTTGAGATCCTTTTTTTCTGCGCGTAATCTGCTGCTTGCAAACAAAAAAACCACCGCTAC
CAGCGGTGGTTTGTTTGCCGGATCAAGAGCTACCAACTCTTTTTCCGAAGGTAACTGGCTTCAGCAGAGC
GCAGATACCAAATACTGTCCTTCTAGTGTAGCCGTAGTTAGGCCACCACTTCAAGAACTCTGTAGCACCG
CCTACATACCTCGCTCTGCTAATCCTGTTACCAGTGGCTGCTGCCAGTGGCGATAAGTCGTGTCTTACCG
GGTTGGACTCAAGACGATAGTTACCGGATAAGGCGCAGCGGTCGGGCTGAACGGGGGGTTCGTGCACACA
GCCCAGCTTGGAGCGAACGACCTACACCGAACTGAGATACCTACAGCGTGAGCTATGAGAAAGCGCCACG
CTTCCCGAGGGGAGAAAGGCGGACAGGTATCCGGTAAGCGGCAGGGTCGGAACAGGAGAGCGCACGAGGG
AGCTTCCAGGGGGAAACGCCTGGTATCTTTATAGTCCTGTCGGGTTTCGCCACCTCTGACTTGAGCGTCG
ATTTTTGTGATGCTCGTCAGGGGGGCGGAGCCTATGGAAAAACGCCAGCAACGCGGCCTTTTTACGGTTC
CTGGCCTTTTGCTGGCCTTTTGCTCACATGTTCTTTCCTGCGTTATCCCCTGATTCTGTGGATAACCGTA
TTACCGCCTTTGAGTGAGCTGATACCGCTCGCCGCAGCCGAACGACCGAGCGCAACGCGTGCGGCCGCGG
TACCCGGGGATCCTCTAGAGTCGACCACCAAGGGCACCATCTCTGCTTGGGCCACCCCGTTGGCCGCAGC
CAGCTCGCTGAGAGCCGTGAACGACAGGGCGAACGCCAGCCCGCCGACGGCGAGGGTTCCGACCGCTGCA
ACTCCCGGTGCAACCTTGTCCCGGTCTATTCTCTTCACTGCACCAGCTCCAATCTGGTGTGAATGCCCCT
CGTCTGTTCGCGCAGGCGGGGGGCTCTATTCGTTTGTCAGCATCGAAAGTAGCCAGATCAGGGATGCGTT
GCAACCGCGTATGCCCAGGTCAGAAGAGTCGCACAAGAGTTGCAGACCCCTGGAAAGAAAAATGGCCAGA
GGGCGAAAACACCCTCTGACCAGCGGAGCGGGCGACGGGAATCGAACCCGCGTAGCTAGTTTGGAAGAAT
GGGTGTCTGCCGACCACATATGGGCCGGTCAAGATAGGTTTTTACCCCCTCTCGGCTGCATCCTCTAAGT
GGAAAGAAATTGCAGGTCGTAGAAGCGCGTTGAAGCCTGAGAGTTGCACAGGAGTTGCAACCCGGTAGCC
TTGTTCACGACGAGAGGAGACCTAGTTGGCACGTCGCGGATGGGGATCGCTGAAGACTCAGCGCAGCGGG
AGGATCCAAGCCTCATACGTCAACCCGCAGGACGGTGTGAGGTACTACGCGCTGCAGACCTACGACAACA
AGATGGACGCCGAAGCCTGGCTCGCGGGCGAGAAGCGGCTCATCGAGATGGAGACCTGGACCCCTCCACA
GGACCGGGCGAAGAAGGCAGCCGCCAGCGCCATCACGCTGGAGGAGTACACCCGGAAGTGGCTCGTGGAG
CGCGACCTCGCAGACGGCACCAGGGATCTGTACAGCGGGCACGCGGAGCGCCGCATCTACCCGGTGCTAG
GTGAAGTGGCGGTCACAGAGATGACGCCAGCTCTGGTGCGTGCGTGGTGGGCCGGGATGGGTAGGAAGCA
CCCGACTGCCCGCCGGCATGCCTACAACGTCCTCCGGGCGGTGATGAACACAGCGGTCGAGGACAAGCTG
ATCGCAGAGAACCCGTGCCGGATCGAGCAGAAGGCAGCCGATGAGCGCGACGTAGAGGCGCTGACGCCTG
AGGAGCTGGACATCGTCGCCGCTGAGATCTTCGAGCACTACCGGATCGCGGCATACATCCTGGCGTGGAC
GAGCCTCCGGTTCGGAGAGCTGATCGAGCTTCGCCGCAAGGACATCGTGGACGACGGCATGACGATGAAG
CTCCGGGTGCGCCGTGGCGCTTCCCGCGTGGGGAACAAGATCGTCGTTGGCAACGCCAAGACCGTCCGGT
CGAAGCGTCCTGTGACGGTTCCGCCTCACGTCGCGGAGATGATCCGAGCGCACATGAAGGACCGTACGAA
GATGAACAAGGGCCCCGAGGCATTCCTGGTGACCACGACGCAGGGCAACCGGCTGTCGAAGTCCGCGTTC
ACCAAGTCGCTGAAGCGTGGCTACGCCAAGATCGGTCGGCCGGAACTCCGCATCCACGACCTCCGCGCTG
TCGGCGCTACGTTCGCCGCTCAGGCAGGTGCGACGACCAAGGAGCTGATGGCCCGTCTCGGTCACACGAC
TCCTAGGATGGCGATGAAGTACCAGATGGCGTCTGAGGCCCGCGACGAGGCTATCGCTGAGGCGATGTCC
AAGCTGGCCAAGACCTCCTGAAACGCAAAAAGCCCCCCTCCCAAGGACACTGAGTCCTAAAGAGGGGGGT
TTCTTGTCAGTACGCGAAGAACCACGCCTGGCCGCGAGCGCCAGCACCGCCGCTCTGTGCGGAGACCTGG
GCACCAGCCCCGCCGCCGCCAGGAGCATTGCCGTTCCCGCCAGAAATCTAGACGGTGACCACAACGCGCC
CGCTTTGATCGGGGACGTCGAAATATTGGATCGTCGGCACCGTCACGGCCGTGGGAGGCGGCACGATCCG
CGACGTGATGATCGGCCGCATCCCCACGGTGCTGCGCAGTGAGCTCTACGCCATCCCGGCGTTGATCTGT
GCGTTCGCACGCACAGGCCCGGTGTGAGAAGGGTCTCTGACGAGCGGGAGAACTCCCTATCAG
Features (pLannotate 1.2.2; 14 found; start..end, strand, type, name):
     15..32      +  promoter       tight TRE promoter (fragment): Tet-responsive promoter PTight, consisting of seven tet operator sequences followed by the minimal CMV promoter
     46..64      +  promoter       T7 promoter: promoter for bacteriophage T7 RNA polymerase
     80..1912    +  CDS            fadE5: FADE5_MYCS2 - Experimental evidence at protein level: Swiss-Prot protein existence level 1. Acyl-CoA dehydrogenase that exhibits broad specificity for linear acyl-CoA substrates, with a preference for long-chain substrates. From Mycolicibacterium smegmatis (strain ATCC 700084 / mc(2)155) (Mycobacterium smegmatis).
   1934..2620    +  CDS            Dendra2: Dendra2 is a photoconvertible green fluorescent protein published in 2006, derived from Dendronephthya sp.. It has high acid sensitivity.
   2660..2680    +  CDS            FLAG (fragment): FLAG® epitope tag, followed by an enterokinase cleavage site
   2689..2731    +  terminator     T7 terminator (fragment): transcription terminator for bacteriophage T7 RNA polymerase
   2937..3737    +  CDS            ApmR: aminoglycoside 3-N-acetyltransferase type IV ; aac(3)IV; confers resistance to apramycin (Paget and Davies, 1996)
   3804..3821    -  misc_feature   MCS (fragment): pBluescript multiple cloning site
   3862..4450    +  rep_origin     ori: high-copy-number ColE1/pMB1/pBR322/pUC origin of replication
   4618..4646    +  misc_feature   MCS (fragment): pUC18/19 multiple cloning site
   5206..6318    +  CDS            33: VINT_BPML5 - Also known as int. Protein inferred from homology: Swiss-Prot protein existence level 3. Integrase is necessary for integration of the phage into the host genome by site-specific recombination. From Mycobacterium phage L5 (Mycobacteriophage L5).
   6380..6484    -  CDS            32 (fragment): VG32_BPML5 - Protein predicted: Swiss-Prot protein existence level 4. From Mycobacterium phage L5 (Mycobacteriophage L5).
   6540..6644    +  CDS            Y4104_STRCO (fragment): Protein inferred from homology: Swiss-Prot protein existence level 3. From Streptomyces coelicolor (strain ATCC BAA-471 / A3(2) / M145).
   6702..8       +  promoter       tight TRE promoter (fragment) (across the origin): Tet-responsive promoter PTight, consisting of seven tet operator sequences followed by the minimal CMV promoter
