[The description below was written by a language model from this plasmid's Addgene catalogue record and pLannotate feature annotations shown in this document.]
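Description:
pMSR:MSMEG_0406:Dendra is a 6.7 kb bacterial shuttle construct built on the pMSR:Dendra backbone, catalogued both as an E. coli expression plasmid and as an integrating mycobacterial expression vector that targets the mycobacteriophage L5 attachment site. In E. coli it replicates from a high-copy ColE1/pUC-type origin. No mycobacterial replication origin is annotated. Instead, the plasmid carries the L5 integrase gene, together with a fragment of the neighbouring phage gene 32, which mediates site-specific recombination into the host chromosome. Selection in either host relies on the aac(3)-IV apramycin resistance gene.

The insert is the M. smegmatis open reading frame MSMEG_0406, which the annotation identifies as fadE5, an acyl-CoA dehydrogenase with broad specificity for linear acyl-CoA substrates and a preference for long chains. It was introduced by ligation-independent cloning and is fused at its C terminus, through a Gly-Ala linker, to the green-to-red photoconvertible fluorescent protein Dendra2, followed by a single FLAG epitope. Two promoters lie upstream. One is the recorded pmycTetO promoter, whose tet operator sequences were picked up by the automated annotation as short "tight TRE" fragments; these most likely reflect the operators rather than a mammalian Tet-responsive promoter. The other is a T7 promoter, and a partial T7 terminator closes the cassette. This arrangement allows T7 RNA polymerase-driven production of the fusion in E. coli, the stated purpose, and, by design of the tet operator-bearing promoter, expression from the integrated copy in mycobacteria. The fluorescent and epitope tags suit localisation imaging and immunodetection or purification of the protein. The plasmid belongs to a systematic mycobacterial gene resource collection.
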