Addgene plasmid #159061: pMSR:MSMEG_0406:Dendra
Purpose: T7 expression of C-term fluorescent fusion in E. coli
Depositing lab: Keith Derbyshire & Joseph Wade. Depositing organization: Wadsworth Center, New York State Department of Health. Publication: A Mycobacterial Systems Resource for the Research Community. Judd JA, Canestrari J, Clark R, Joseph A, Lapierre P, Lasek-Nesselquist E, Mir M, Palumbo M, Smith C, Stone M, Upadhyay A, Wirth SE, Dedrick RM, Meier CG, Russell DA, Dills A, Dove E, Kester J, Wolf ID, Zhu J, Rubin ER, Fortune S, Hatfull GF, Gray TA, Wade JT, Derbyshire KM. mBio. 2021 Mar 2;12(2). pii: mBio.02401-20. doi: 10.1128/mBio.02401-20. PubMed 33653882.
Backbone
  Vector backbone: pMSR:Dendra
  Vector type: Bacterial Expression ; Integrating Mycobacterial Expression Vector attL5
Growth in bacteria
  Bacterial resistance: Apramycin, 25 μg/mL
  Growth temperature: 37°C
  Growth strain: DH5alpha
  Copy number: High Copy
Gene/Insert
  Gene/Insert name: MSMEG_0406
  Species: M. smegmatis
  Promoter: pmycTetO
  Tag / fusion protein: Gly-Ala Linker/Dendra2/1x Flag Tag (C terminal on insert)
  Cloning method: Ligation Independent Cloning
  Sequencing primers: 5′ TGATAGAGTTTGTCCTCCCTATCAG; 3′ TCCATATGCACCTTGACACG
Terms and licenses: Academic/Nonprofit Terms; Industry Terms: Not Available to Industry
Depositor comments: NCBI reference sequence: CP000480.1. 5' cloning site: Ase1, destroyed during cloning. 3' cloning site: HindIII, not destroyed during cloning
How to cite: pMSR:MSMEG_0406:Dendra was a gift from Keith Derbyshire & Joseph Wade (Addgene plasmid # 159061 ; http://n2t.net/addgene:159061 ; RRID:Addgene_159061)
