>Addgene plasmid #159061 | pMSR:MSMEG_0406:Dendra | depositor partial sequence | sequence record 307003 | insert sequence
ATGAGCCACTACAAGAGCAATGTCCGTGATCAGGTATTCAACCTGTTCGAGGTTTTCGGTGTGGACAAGG
TGCTCGGCGCTGACAAGTTCAGCGACCTGGATGCCGACACCGCCCGCGAGATGCTCACCGAGATCGCGCG
CCTGGCCGAGGGCCCGATCGCCGAATCCTTCGTCGAGGGTGACCGCAATCCCCCGGTGTTCGATCCCGAA
ACCCATACCGTCACGCTGCCCGAGGGCTTCAAGAAGTCGATGCGTGCGCTGTTCGACGGCGGCTGGGACA
AGGTCGGCCTCGCAGAGCACCTCGGCGGCATCCCGATGCCGCGTGCACTGCAGTGGGCCCTGATCGAGCA
CATCCTCGGCGCCAACCCTGCGGCCTACATGTACGCCATGGGCCCGGGCATGAGCGAGATCTTCTACAAC
AACGGCACCGACGAGCAGAAGAAGTGGGCCACCATCGCCGCCGAGCGCGGCTGGGGCGCCACCATGGTGC
TGACCGAACCCGACGCGGGCTCCGACGTCGGCGCGGGCCGCACCAAGGCAGTTCAGCAGCCTGACGGCAC
CTGGCACATCGAGGGTGTGAAGCGATTCATCACCTCGGCCGACTCCGACGACCTGTTCGAGAACATCATG
CACCTGGTGCTGGCCCGCCCCGAGGGCGCCGGACCGGGCACCAAGGGTCTGTCGCTGTTCTTCGTGCCGA
AGTTCCACTTCGACCACGAGACCGGTGAGATCGGTGAGCGCAACGGCGTTTTCGTCACCAACGTCGAGCA
CAAGATGGGCCTGAAGGTCTCGGCCACGTGTGAGCTGTCGCTGGGTCAGCACGGCATCCCCGCCGTCGGC
TGGCTGGTGGGCGAGGTGCACAACGGCATCGCGCAGATGTTCGACGTGATCGAGCAGGCGCGAATGATGG
TGGGTACCAAGGCCATCGCCACGCTGTCGACCGGTTACCTCAATGCGCTCGAGTACGCCAAGGAGCGTGT
CCAGGGCGCCGACATGACGCAGATGACCGACAAGACCGCACCGCGCGTGACCATCACGCACCACCCGGAT
GTGCGTCGCAGCCTGATGACCCAGAAGGCCTACGCCGAGGGTCTGCGTGCGATCTACCTGTACACCGCGA
CCTTCCAGGACGCCGAGGTGGCCCAGGCCGTGCACGGCGTCGACGGCGACCTCGCCGCACGCGTCAACGA
TCTGCTGCTGCCGATCGTCAAGGGCTTCGGCTCGGAGACCGCCTACGCCAAGCTCACCGAGAGCCTGCAG
ACCCTCGGTGGTTCCGGCTTCCTGCAGGACTACCCGATCGAGCAGTACATCCGCGACTCGAAGATCGACT
CGCTGTACGAGGGCACCACTGCCATCCAGGCGCAGGACTTCTTCTTCCGCAAGATCATCCGTGACAAGGG
TCAGGCACTGGCCTACGTCGCGGGCGAGATCGAGCAGTTCATCAAGAACGAGAACGGCAACGGCCGCCTG
AAGACCGAGCGCGAACTGCTCGCCACCGCGCTCGCCGACGTCCAGGGCATGGCCGCTTCACTGACCGGCT
ACCTGATGGCCGCGCAGGAGGATGCCGCCTCGATCTACAAGGTGGGCCTCGGCTCGGTCCGGTTCCTGAT
GGCGGTCGGCGATCTGCTGTCCGGCTGGCTGCTGGCACGCCAGGCCGCGGTGGCCATCGAGAAGCTCGAC
GCAGGCGCCACCGGTGCCGACAAGTCCTTCTACGAGGGCAAGATCGCCGCGGCGTCGTTCTTCGCCAAGA
ACATGCTGCCGCTGCTGACCAGCACGCGCCAGATCATCGAGAACCTCGACAACGACGTCATGGAGTTGGA
CGAGGCGGCGTTC
